Addgene plasmid #234713: pTcINDEX-GW
Purpose: (Empty Backbone) Used to express any CDS in T. cruzi in a tetracycline regulatable manner. Modified from Taylor et al. (2006) for easy cloning using Gateway recombination cassette.
Depositing lab: Esteban Serra. Depositing organization: Instituto de Biologia Molecular y Celular de Rosario. Publication: Construction of three new Gateway(R) expression plasmids for Trypanosoma cruzi. Alonso VL, Ritagliati C, Cribb P, Serra EC. Mem Inst Oswaldo Cruz. 2014 Dec;109(8):1081-5. doi: 10.1590/0074-0276140238. Epub 2014 Nov 21. PubMed 25424446.
Backbone
  Vector backbone: pTcINDEX
  Vector type: Trypanosomatid expression
Growth in bacteria
  Bacterial resistance: Chloramphenicol and Ampicillin, 25 & 100 μg/mL
  Growth temperature: 37°C
  Growth strain: ccdB Survival
  Copy number: High Copy
Gene/Insert
  Gene/Insert name: None
Terms and licenses: Academic/Nonprofit Terms; Industry Terms: Not Available to Industry
Depositor comments: 5' Cloning Site: NruI (destroyed), 3' Cloning Site: NruI (destroyed).
How to cite: pTcINDEX-GW was a gift from Esteban Serra (Addgene plasmid # 234713 ; http://n2t.net/addgene:234713 ; RRID:Addgene_234713)
