[The description below was written by a language model from this plasmid's Addgene catalogue record and pLannotate feature annotations shown in this document.]
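Description:
pTcINDEX-GW is an empty Gateway destination vector for tetracycline-regulatable expression of any coding sequence in Trypanosoma cruzi. It was derived from the trypanosomatid expression backbone pTcINDEX by inserting a Gateway recombination cassette into an NruI site, which was destroyed in the process. The sequenced plasmid is about 10 kb. It replicates in E. coli from a high-copy ColE1/pUC-type origin and carries AmpR (β-lactamase) on the backbone. The Gateway cassette adds a second bacterial marker, chloramphenicol acetyltransferase, together with the ccdB toxin gene, so the unrecombined vector is grown in a ccdB-tolerant strain under ampicillin plus chloramphenicol selection.

The expression site consists of a T7 promoter followed immediately by a short tet operator-containing element, annotated as a PLtetO-1 fragment. This arrangement makes T7-driven transcription repressible by Tet repressor and inducible with tetracycline. Downstream lie attR1, the CmR-ccdB counter-selection cassette and attR2, followed by tandem T7 terminators. An LR reaction with an entry clone replaces the attR-flanked cassette with the gene of interest and removes ccdB, allowing recombinants to be recovered in standard strains. A separate, oppositely oriented unit contains a second T7 promoter upstream of hph (hygromycin phosphotransferase), which presumably provides hygromycin selection in the parasite, and further T7 terminators insulate the two units from each other. Such a design implies a host line that supplies T7 RNA polymerase and Tet repressor, although the record does not describe this. Large stretches of the sequence are unannotated, and any T. cruzi-derived processing or targeting sequences they may contain are not identified in the record. Several small hits (lacZα, lacI, rop, bom, ADH1 promoter and SET1 fragments) appear to be backbone remnants or incidental matches.
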