Features (pLannotate 1.2.2; 30 found; start..end, strand, type, name):
     30..48      +  promoter       T7 promoter: promoter for bacteriophage T7 RNA polymerase
     55..74      +  promoter       PLtetO-1 promoter (fragment): modified phage lambda PL promoter with tet operator sites (Lutz and Bujard, 1997)
    337..461     +  protein_bind   attR1: mutant version of attR; recombination site for the Gateway® LR reaction LR Clonase™
    486..516     +  promoter       lac UV5 promoter: E. coli lac promoter with an "up" mutation
    540..569     +  promoter       cat promoter (fragment): promoter of the E. coli cat gene encoding chloramphenicol acetyltransferase
    570..1229    +  CDS            CmR: chloramphenicol acetyltransferase; cat; confers resistance to chloramphenicol
   1408..1566    +  CDS            ccdA (fragment): CCDA_ECO57 - Also known as H, letA. Experimental evidence at protein level: Swiss-Prot protein existence level 1. Antitoxin component of a type II toxin-antitoxin (TA) system which inhibits the post-segregational killing (PSK) of plasmid-free cells, also referred to as a plasmid addiction system. Binds to and blocks the activity of CcdB; will also remove bound CcdB protein from the CcdB-GyrA complex by forming a CcdA-CcdB complex, a process termed rejuvenation. Functions as a transcriptional corepressor for the ccdAB operon, repression also requires CcdB (By similarity). From Escherichia coli
   1571..1873    +  CDS            ccdB: CCDB_ECOLI - Also known as G, letB, letD. Experimental evidence at protein level: Swiss-Prot protein existence level 1. Toxic component of a type II toxin-antitoxin (TA) system, functioning in plasmid maintainence. Responsible for the post- segregational killing (PSK) of plasmid-free cells, also referred to as a plasmid addiction system. Half-life of over 2 hours. Cell killing by CcdB is accompanied by filamentation, defects in chromosome and plasmid segregation, defects in cell division, formation of anucleate cells, decreased DNA synthesis and plasmid loss. Interferes with the activity of DN
   1917..2041    -  protein_bind   attR2: mutant version of attR; recombination site for the Gateway® LR reaction LR Clonase™
   2573..2620    +  terminator     T7 terminator: transcription terminator for bacteriophage T7 RNA polymerase
   2648..2697    +  CDS            SET1 (fragment): solubility-enhancement tag derived from T7 phage gene 10B
   2705..2752    +  terminator     T7 terminator: transcription terminator for bacteriophage T7 RNA polymerase
   2823..2839    -  protein_bind   lac operator: The lac repressor binds to the lac operator to inhibit transcription in E. coli. This inhibition can be relieved by adding lactose or isopropyl-β-D-thiogalactopyranoside (IPTG). lac repressor encoded by lacI
   2847..2877    -  promoter       lac promoter: promoter for the E. coli lac operon
   2892..2913    -  protein_bind   CAP binding site: CAP binding activates transcription in the presence of cAMP. E. coli catabolite activator protein
   2926..3018    -  CDS            lacI (fragment): lac repressor; lacI; The lac repressor binds to the lac operator to inhibit transcription in E. coli. This inhibition can be relieved by adding lactose or isopropyl-β-D-thiogalactopyranoside (IPTG).
   3201..3789    -  rep_origin     ori: high-copy-number ColE1/pMB1/pBR322/pUC origin of replication
   3960..4820    -  CDS            AmpR: β-lactamase; bla; confers resistance to ampicillin, carbenicillin, and related antibiotics
   4821..4925    -  promoter       AmpR promoter: bla
   5020..5055    +  CDS            rop (fragment): Rop protein, which maintains plasmids at low copy number; rop
   5157..5256    +  misc_feature   bom (fragment): basis of mobility region from pBR322
   5262..5419    -  CDS            lacZα (fragment): LacZα fragment of β-galactosidase; lacZ fragment
   7613..7635    +  misc_feature   MCS (fragment): pBluescript multiple cloning site
   7635..7660    +  misc_feature   MCS (fragment): pBluescript multiple cloning site
   7802..7820    -  promoter       ADH1 promoter (fragment): S. cerevisiae ADH1; promoter for alcohol dehydrogenase 1
   8294..9316    -  CDS            hph: KHYB_ECOLX - Experimental evidence at protein level: Swiss-Prot protein existence level 1. The aminoglycoside phosphotransferases achieve inactivation of their antibiotic substrates by phosphorylation. Only phosphorylates hygromycin and closely related compounds such as demethyl analogs and destomycin. From Escherichia coli.
   9788..9806    -  promoter       T7 promoter: promoter for bacteriophage T7 RNA polymerase
   9839..9886    -  terminator     T7 terminator: transcription terminator for bacteriophage T7 RNA polymerase
   9894..9943    -  CDS            SET1 (fragment): solubility-enhancement tag derived from T7 phage gene 10B
   9971..2       -  terminator     T7 terminator (across the origin): transcription terminator for bacteriophage T7 RNA polymerase
>Addgene plasmid #234713 | pTcINDEX-GW | addgene full sequence | sequence record 473972 | Addgene NGS Result
AGTTATTGCTCAGCGGGCTAGCACCTGATTAATACGACTCACTATAGGGAGATCTCCCTATCAGTGATAG
AGATCTAGCCCCTCGAGATCCCCCAACGAGTTTCTTCAAAATATGCAGCGGATTCACTAAGAAACATTTT
CACGCACGAAAGCGAAATTATTATGATTGTTATTATAATACTTTTTCTTTGTTGTTTTATCCACTTATTA
TTGTTGTGTTAAATTGTTTTTACCTTTTTTCTTTTCCAACTTCTTTTATGATGTCTTTTCTTTTTTTTTT
TGGCTCTATAAGTTGTCTTGCGGCCGCCGGCATCGATACGCGTGGATCCGTCGATCACAAGTTTGTACAA
AAAAGCTGAACGAGAAACGTAAAATGATATAAATATCAATATATTAAATTAGATTTTGCATAAAAAACAG
ACTACATAATACTGTAAAACACAACATATCCAGTCACTATGGCGGCCGCATTAGGCACCCCAGGCTTTAC
ACTTTATGCTTCCGGCTCGTATAATGTGTGGATTTTGAGTTAGGATCCGTCGAGATTTTCAGGAGCTAAG
GAAGCTAAAATGGAGAAAAAAATCACTGGATATACCACCGTTGATATATCCCAATGGCATCGTAAAGAAC
ATTTTGAGGCATTTCAGTCAGTTGCTCAATGTACCTATAACCAGACCGTTCAGCTGGATATTACGGCCTT
TTTAAAGACCGTAAAGAAAAATAAGCACAAGTTTTATCCGGCCTTTATTCACATTCTTGCCCGCCTGATG
AATGCTCATCCGGAATTCCGTATGGCAATGAAAGACGGTGAGCTGGTGATATGGGATAGTGTTCACCCTT
GTTACACCGTTTTCCATGAGCAAACTGAAACGTTTTCATCGCTCTGGAGTGAATACCACGACGATTTCCG
GCAGTTTCTACACATATATTCGCAAGATGTGGCGTGTTACGGTGAAAACCTGGCCTATTTCCCTAAAGGG
TTTATTGAGAATATGTTTTTCGTCTCAGCCAATCCCTGGGTGAGTTTCACCAGTTTTGATTTAAACGTGG
CCAATATGGACAACTTCTTCGCCCCCGTTTTCACCATGGGCAAATATTATACGCAAGGCGACAAGGTGCT
GATGCCGCTGGCGATTCAGGTTCATCATGCCGTTTGTGATGGCTTCCATGTCGGCAGAATGCTTAATGAA
TTACAACAGTACTGCGATGAGTGGCAGGGCGGGGCGTAAACGCGTGGATCCGGCTTACTAAAAGCCAGAT
AACAGTATGCGTATTTGCGCGCTGATTTTTGCGGTATAAGAATATATACTGATATGTATACCCGAAGTAT
GTCAAAAAGAGGTATGCTATGAAGCAGCGTATTACAGTGACAGTTGACAGCGACAGCTATCAGTTGCTCA
AGGCATATATGATGTCAATATCTCCGGTCTGGTAAGCACAACCATGCAGAATGAAGCCCGTCGTCTGCGT
GCCGAACGCTGGAAAGCGGAAAATCAGGAAGGGATGGCTGAGGTCGCCCGGTTTATTGAAATGAACGGCT
CTTTTGCTGACGAGAACAGGGGCTGGTGAAATGCAGTTTAAGGTTTACACCTATAAAAGAGAGAGCCGTT
ATCGTCTGTTTGTGGATGTACAGAGTGATATTATTGACACGCCCGGGCGACGGATGGTGATCCCCCTGGC
CAGTGCACGTCTGCTGTCAGATAAAGTCTCCCGTGAACTTTACCCGGTGGTGCATATCGGGGATGAAAGC
TGGCGCATGATGACCACCGATATGGCCAGTGTGCCGGTCTCCGTTATCGGGGAAGAAGTGGCTGATCTCA
GCCACCGCGAAAATGACATCAAAAACGCCATTAACCTGATGTTCTGGGGAATATAAATGTCAGGCTCCCT
TATACACAGCCAGTCTGCAGGTCGACCATAGTGACTGGATATGTTGTGTTTTACAGTATTATGTAGTCTG
TTTTTTATGCAAAATCTAATTTAATATATTGATATTTATATCATTTTACGTTTCTCGTTCAGCTTTCTTG
TACAAAGTGGTGATCGAGGCAGGCCCAAGCATTGTGCACAACAAATGCTTTTAGTAATCTCTGCATAAAG
GTGAATAGTTTTCCTATCACCGGAATTATTTTTCTTCCGTGGGCTTACCGTTTTCTGTCCTTGTAAGGTT
TCTGAGATCGCGTTCCCATATATATATATCTTTTTTTCAAGTGTTGATTTACTGAAGGAGCTTTTAATAA
TAATTTCAAGCCAGTCATAATCGGAATCTGAACATTCAAGAGATTTTTTTTTTCAAACCTTCCTCCATGT
TTGCGTGAGCGAGCTAGTCGATAGGAGTTTGCAGCTTTGAGCTTTGATGGCTTGTTGGTGGTCGTTGACT
TTTTTTTTGTGTGTGATGCTCACCCTCACGGCGGTTTGCTCTTTGTCCATTTCTTGTTTTTTCTTCTTCT
TTTTTCACATAACAAACAAACCAGGGAGAAAAACTTTTTTAGGTTTTTTGTTTATATCGCGTTTTTTTTT
GTTTCTAAGGATGTCTGACGATCGAATCAGGTGCTAGCCCGCTGAGCAATAACTAGCATAACCCCTTGGG
GCCTCTAAACGGGTCTTGAGGGGTTTTTTGCTGAAAGGAGAACTATATCCGGATAGGGCTGCTAACAAAG
CCCGAAAGGAAGCTGAGTTGGCTGCTGCCACCGCTGAGCAATAACTAGCATAACCCCTTGGGGCCTCTAA
ACGGGTCTTGAGGGGTTTTTTGCTGAAAGGAGGAACTATATCCGGGGATCAAGCTTGGCGTAATCATGGT
CATAGCTGTTTCCTGTGTGAAATTGTTATCCGCTCACAATTCCACACAACATACGAGCCGGAAGCATAAA
GTGTAAAGCCTGGGGTGCCTAATGAGTGAGCTAACTCACATTAATTGCGTTGCGCTCACTGCCCGCTTTC
CAGTCGGGAAACCTGTCGTGCCAGCTGCATTAATGAATCGGCCAACGCGCGGGGAGAGGCGGTTTGCGTA
TTGGGCGCTCTTCCGCTTCCTCGCTCACTGACTCGCTGCGCTCGGTCGTTCGGCTGCGGCGAGCGGTATC
AGCTCACTCAAAGGCGGTAATACGGTTATCCACAGAATCAGGGGATAACGCAGGAAAGAACATGTGAGCA
AAAGGCCAGCAAAAGGCCAGGAACCGTAAAAAGGCCGCGTTGCTGGCGTTTTTCCATAGGCTCCGCCCCC
CTGACGAGCATCACAAAAATCGACGCTCAAGTCAGAGGTGGCGAAACCCGACAGGACTATAAAGATACCA
GGCGTTTCCCCCTGGAAGCTCCCTCGTGCGCTCTCCTGTTCCGACCCTGCCGCTTACCGGATACCTGTCC
GCCTTTCTCCCTTCGGGAAGCGTGGCGCTTTCTCATAGCTCACGCTGTAGGTATCTCAGTTCGGTGTAGG
TCGTTCGCTCCAAGCTGGGCTGTGTGCACGAACCCCCCGTTCAGCCCGACCGCTGCGCCTTATCCGGTAA
CTATCGTCTTGAGTCCAACCCGGTAAGACACGACTTATCGCCACTGGCAGCAGCCACTGGTAACAGGATT
AGCAGAGCGAGGTATGTAGGCGGTGCTACAGAGTTCTTGAAGTGGTGGCCTAACTACGGCTACACTAGAA
GAACAGTATTTGGTATCTGCGCTCTGCTGAAGCCAGTTACCTTCGGAAAAAGAGTTGGTAGCTCTTGATC
CGGCAAACAAACCACCGCTGGTAGCGGTGGTTTTTTTGTTTGCAAGCAGCAGATTACGCGCAGAAAAAAA
GGATCTCAAGAAGATCCTTTGATCTTTTCTACGGGGTCTGACGCTCAGTGGAACGAAAACTCACGTTAAG
GGATTTTGGTCATGAGATTATCAAAAAGGATCTTCACCTAGATCCTTTTAAATTAAAAATGAAGTTTTAA
ATCAATCTAAAGTATATATGAGTAAACTTGGTCTGACAGTTACCAATGCTTAATCAGTGAGGCACCTATC
TCAGCGATCTGTCTATTTCGTTCATCCATAGTTGCCTGACTCCCCGTCGTGTAGATAACTACGATACGGG
AGGGCTTACCATCTGGCCCCAGTGCTGCAATGATACCGCGAGACCCACGCTCACCGGCTCCAGATTTATC
AGCAATAAACCAGCCAGCCGGAAGGGCCGAGCGCAGAAGTGGTCCTGCAACTTTATCCGCCTCCATCCAG
TCTATTAATTGTTGCCGGGAAGCTAGAGTAAGTAGTTCGCCAGTTAATAGTTTGCGCAACGTTGTTGCCA
TTGCTACAGGCATCGTGGTGTCACGCTCGTCGTTTGGTATGGCTTCATTCAGCTCCGGTTCCCAACGATC
AAGGCGAGTTACATGATCCCCCATGTTGTGCAAAAAAGCGGTTAGCTCCTTCGGTCCTCCGATCGTTGTC
AGAAGTAAGTTGGCCGCAGTGTTATCACTCATGGTTATGGCAGCACTGCATAATTCTCTTACTGTCATGC
CATCCGTAAGATGCTTTTCTGTGACTGGTGAGTACTCAACCAAGTCATTCTGAGAATAGTGTATGCGGCG
ACCGAGTTGCTCTTGCCCGGCGTCAATACGGGATAATACCGCGCCACATAGCAGAACTTTAAAAGTGCTC
ATCATTGGAAAACGTTCTTCGGGGCGAAAACTCTCAAGGATCTTACCGCTGTTGAGATCCAGTTCGATGT
AACCCACTCGTGCACCCAACTGATCTTCAGCATCTTTTACTTTCACCAGCGTTTCTGGGTGAGCAAAAAC
AGGAAGGCAAAATGCCGCAAAAAAGGGAATAAGGGCGACACGGAAATGTTGAATACTCATACTCTTCCTT
TTTCAATATTATTGAAGCATTTATCAGGGTTATTGTCTCATGAGCGGATACATATTTGAATGTATTTAGA
AAAATAAACAAATAGGGGTTCCGCGCACATTTCCCCGAAAAGTGCCACCTGACGTCTAAGAAACCATTAT
TATCATGACATTAACCTATAAAAATAGGCGTATCACGAGGCCCTTTCGTCTCGCGCGTTTCGGTGATGAC
GGTGAAAACCTCTGACACATGCAGCTCCCGGAGACGGTCACAGCTTGTCTGTAAGCGGATGCCGGGAGCA
GACAAGCCCGTCAGGGCGCGTCAGCGGGTGTTGGCGGGTGTCGGGGCTGGCTTAACTATGCGGCATCAGA
GCAGATTGTACTGAGAGTGCACCATATGCGGTGTGAAATACCGCACAGATGCGTAAGGAGAAAATACCGC
ATCAGGCGCCATTCGCCATTCAGGCTGCGCAACTGTTGGGAAGGGCGATCGGTGCGGGCCTCTTCGCTAT
TACGCCAGCTGGCGAAAGGGGGATGTGCTGCAAGGCGATTAAGTTGGGTAACGCCAGGGTTTTCCCAGTC
ACGACGTTGTAAAACGACGGCCAGTGAATTCGAGCTCATTTGTGTCTAGTACATCATGGAGCGGTATTCT
CTCCGGTGGCCCAGGTGGCGTCGGAAGGAATTGGTGTCCCTCAGGATGTTTGGTTTTTCGTTTTTTTTTT
TGCGGTCTTTTGTTTCGCATCGCCGTATCGTGTGCGGCGCGACCTTCTTTTTGGCTCATTGGTCAGTGAG
GTTTATAATAAAGTGGATCACTTGGGTTTTTGGCCCTTTGCGGCGCACCCGCGGAATGGGGGAGGGATTT
TCATAATGTAGTGTACATTGTGTGTGGGTCGCAAAATGTCATGCCGTGTGCAATGTTTATTTGCGTGCTG
TGCGTGTCCTTTTGTGATTCCCACCACTTGTGTGTATTTTACCTTATCGTCTCTCCCTGCCGTTGGCTGT
GCGTGAATTGTGCTTCGCATTCGTGGGAAATCAAAAGGGGAATCAACGTGTTCTTTTTTTTCAGAAGGGG
AGTCAAAGCGCCGTGTGGATGCCAAGTCTGTGCAAAAGTTAACTATTATTACTACTGCTGCTGCTGCTGC
CACTCCTACATATGCGCACAAGTACACTATATATATGCGAATACACCTGTGTGTATTATGCTATGTGTGT
GTCTGTGTGGGTGTGTAGGTGATGGGGTAGTGGTTGTATTATAGTATAGTATATATAGTAGTATACGGCA
AAAGGCAAAGACACAAGCACGGCGAGTACGACGAACAAACCCATTTCACACATGAGTGTGCGCCACACAC
GCGACTGCTCCTTTTTTTTCTGCCTTGCCACCACCCCATATGTATATTATATATATATATATATAAGGGT
GTGTGTGTGGTGAGAGAAAATAGGAAATGATTGCGTGTGTGTCGCCGCCACGAACCTGTCAGATGCTTTC
TTACGGTATTTTGTTGCATGCACCCGCGTACACACAATATACACACACAAAAAAAACACCGATATGATGG
CGAGTGTGCGATTCTCCTTTTATTGTCTTTTTCCTCCTTTTCTGTGCTCTCTGCTGTGTGCCAATAAAAC
ACACTCCTCCTATGTTTGGTGTAGTGTGTGTTATTTATTGTCCGCGCAAAAAAAAAAGCGAGTAGAGAAA
CGGGGGAAAAAGTAGTAAATAAATGGAGGACTGCTTCGCAGCTGCCCTGCCGCACTGTTTTTGCTGCTGG
GTTCGCAACGCGATGCTGTTGAGAGTGAAATCACATCACAAAAAGCACCCCTCAGACTGGTGTGAAGTGT
GAAGTATGTGTACAAATGCGTGTGTGTGTGTATACACATTGACGAATAGCATACCAGGGAAAAAAGGGAG
GACACTCTCTTTCGTGCGTGCTGAACTCTGTGTGTGTGTGCTGCCGTTTTGTTTGCAGCTTGAAATGCTT
GGTTGAATAGAAATCGGTACTTGATTGTTGCCGCATTTCGAGGAATTTCATCCAAAAAAAAAAAGAGGTC
AACAACAACCAACTGACAAACTTTGTGTTGGACCTGTGTATGTGGTGGTGTGGTGGGGGAAGAGAAACAC
ACACACAGACAAACACAAACACCATGTCATTTTGGCATGCGTGTGCGTGCGTGCGTGCGTTGAATATCCT
CCACACACAAATATATATATATAATAATACCACAACAACATTTCAAAGGATCATCAATGTGTGTGAGACG
TGTGCGTTTGTAGCGTGTGTGTATATGTGTTTTGTGTGTTGTGTGGTGTAATGTGTGTGTGTGTCGTTCG
TGCATATACACCTTATACACACACACATATAATACATACATAAATACACACACACGGCGAACGCCGCGGA
CCAACAACTTGAGATCTGGTTGATTCTGCCAGTAGTCATATGCTTGTTTCAAGGACTTAGCCATGCACGC
CTCAGACTAGTAGCTCGGTGCACCCTGGGATATTTGCGCACCCACCTTTCCCGTCGCAATCGGCGCCGTC
CGAACGCGGAAATATTCCGAGAATAATACGGCTGGGCTGCGCCGCGCGTTCCCCGCGTGAAACAATTATT
GTGCGATGTGCAGCATCCTATTGTGGTGCTTTACCGCACACCAGTTTCCTTGCGGGGCTTATTTGGTGTG
TCGGATTTTTAATTTTTTGATGATTCGGAGGAATTTTTTACAATTTTTGGGTACCCCTAAAAAACTTTTT
GGAGTTTCCGGGGTTCGATCCAACTTGTGCTTTTTTAACCGTCCATTTGTGTGAGCTCCACCGCGGTGGC
GGCCGATCCCCCGGGCTGCAGGAATTCGATCCACACGGCTAGCATACTCTAGCGGCATATACACAGGTGG
GCTATAATGCCCAGTATTGTTCGAAAAAGTCCAAAGAACAACAACACTACGACGCATAATGCACAAACAC
TAAACTACACCTTAAACACCATCAGTGAAGAAAAAGAAAAAAAAAGAAAAACAGCTTAAATCCTTAAAAA
AAAAAAATCACACTAAATTAAAACAGTCAGTTATAAACAAAAAGAAACTGAACAACCAAAATCTTCCAAT
AACGCAAAGTTGTAAAAAATTACCACAAGCTGCATCATACACCCAATCAAATCATCTACATTTTCCTTGC
AATACCCCAAATCCTCGTACATTGATTAAACATTATTTCACTCATCCTTCCGCATCATTAAATTGCTGCT
TTTTGTTTCCCAAAGATGACCATAAATATAATTTCAAAAAAAAAAAAGAAAAAAAAGTTATATATTTTTT
TGTTGTTGTCCTTAAAGGGAAAAGTAAAATTGTTTTGCTCTTGACACTGTGTCACTTGGATCGTGGCAGC
ACCGGTAACGATCATCACGGGACACGCATCGTGTATTATAAGATCCCTATTCGCAAAAGAAAGACCTGAA
GTCATCGCCACGCCTACAACCGCATCTACTCTATTCCTTTGCCCTCGGACGAGTGCTGGGGCGTCGGTTT
CCACTATCGGCGAGTACTTCTACACAGCCATCGGTCCAGACGGCCGCGCTTCTGCGGGCGATTTGTGTAC
GCCCGACAGTCCCGGCTCCGGATCGGACGATTGCGTCGCATCGACCCTGCGCCCAAGCTGCATCATCGAA
ATTGCCGTCAACCAAGCTCTGATAGAGTTGGTCAAGACCAATGCGGAGCATATACGCCCGGAGCCGCGGC
GATCCTGCAAGCTCCGGATGCCTCCGCTCGAAGTAGCGCGTCTGCTGCTCCATACAAGCCAACCACGGCC
TCCAGAAGAAGATGTTGGCGACCTCGTATTGGGAATCCCCGAACATCGCCTCGCTCCAGTCAATGACCGC
TGTTATGCGGCCATTGTCCGTCAGGACATTGTTGGAGCCGAAATCCGCGTGCACGAGGTGCCGGACTTCG
GGGCAGTCCTCGGCCCAAAGCATCAGCTCATCGAGAGCCTGCGCGACGGACGCACTGACGGTGTCGTCCA
TCACAGTTTGCCAGTGATACACATGGGGATCAGCAATCGCGCATATGAAATCACGCCATGTAGTGTATTG
ACCGATTCCTTGCGGTCCGAATGGGCCGAACCCGCTCGTCTGGCTAAGATCGGCCGCAGCGATCGCATCC
ATGGCCTCCGCGACCGGCTGCAGAACAGCGGGCAGTTCGGTTTCAGGCAGGTCTTGCAACGTGACACCCT
GTGCACGGCGGGAGATGCAATAGGTCAGGCTCTCGCTAAATTCCCCAATGTCAAGCACTTCCGGAATCGG
GAGCGCGGCCGATGCAAAGTGCCGATAAACATAACGATCTTTGTAGAAACCATCGGCGCAGCTATTTACC
CGCAGGACATATCCACGCCCTCCTACATCGAAGCTGAAAGCACGAGATTCTTCGCCCTCCGAGAGCTGCA
TCAGGTCGGAGACGCTGTCGAACTTTTCGATCAGAAACTTCTCGACAGACGTCGCGGTGAGTTCAGGCTT
TTTCATATCTCATTGCCCCCCGGGATCAGATCTGCAGGGCTTCCCAACCTTACCAGAGGGCGCCCCAGCT
GGCAAGCTAGTTCTAGAATTCTGTTCAATGTAATTGTTGTTGGTAGATGGCTTTCAAAGTAAAAATATCA
CTTTCTGCATTCGTGCAGGAAACGTGGGAAAAGAGAGACAAGTGGAATGAAGGGGAGGTTGACAATTGTG
GGTTTTGTGTTTCTTTTCTTGCATTCATTTACGGCCGCTGTAATTATTATTATTATTATTATTATTTGTA
GAGGACAGACATAAAATAAATTTGAGGTATTTTCCGCATTTTGTTTTTGTTTGTTTGTTTGCTTCTGAAT
GCAATGAGAATTTGTTTGTGCTCTTGTCTAATAAGACTGTTGTGTCTGTTTTTTTGAGTCTCCTGAAGAA
ACTGGCAACTGTTGAACTTCGCTCACTTCCTGAATGCGGATACGATAGATGAAATGCCCTATAGTGAGTC
GTATTACAAGGTACCCCGGATATAGTTCCTCCTTTCAGCAAAAAACCCCTCAAGACCCGTTTAGAGGCCC
CAAGGGGTTATGCTAGTTATTGCTCAGCGGTGGCAGCAGCCAACTCAGCTTCCTTTCGGGCTTTGTTAGC
AGCCCTATCCGGATATAGTTCTCCTTTCAGCAAAAAACCCCTCAAGACCCGTTTAGAGGCCCCAAGGGGT
TATGCT
